Addgene plasmid #135891: D78_Ld_362280
Purpose: Expression of Leishmania donovani ectodomain in mammalian cells
Depositing lab: Gavin Wright. Depositing organization: Wellcome Sanger Institute. Publication: Systematic identification of genes encoding cell surface and secreted proteins that are essential for in vitro growth and infection in Leishmania donovani. Roberts AJ, Ong HB, Clare S, Brandt C, Harcourt K, Franssen SU, Cotton JA, Muller-Sienerth N, Wright GJ. PLoS Pathog. 2022 Feb 24;18(2):e1010364. doi: 10.1371/journal.ppat.1010364. eCollection 2022 Feb. PubMed 35202447.
Backbone
  Vector backbone: pTT3
  Backbone manufacturer: Yves Durocher, NRC
  Backbone size w/o insert (bp): 6132
  Vector type: Mammalian Expression
Growth in bacteria
  Bacterial resistance: Ampicillin, 100 μg/mL
  Growth temperature: 37°C
  Growth strain: DH5alpha
  Copy number: High Copy
Gene/Insert
  Gene/Insert name: transmembrane emp24 domain-containing protein (alt name: LDPBK_362280)
  Species: Leishmania donovani
  Insert size (bp): 576
  Tag / fusion protein: biotinylation sequence and His tag (C terminal on insert)
  Cloning method: Unknown
Terms and licenses: Academic/Nonprofit Terms; Industry Terms: Not Available to Industry
Depositor comments: This plasmid contains mismatches compared to the canonical CMV promoter. The effect of these on the inserts expression is unknown.
How to cite: D78_Ld_362280 was a gift from Gavin Wright (Addgene plasmid # 135891 ; http://n2t.net/addgene:135891 ; RRID:Addgene_135891)
