[The description below was written by a language model from this plasmid's Addgene catalogue record and pLannotate feature annotations shown in this document.]
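Description:
D78_Ld_362280 is a mammalian expression plasmid built on the pTT3 backbone for producing the extracellular region of a Leishmania donovani protein as a soluble, secreted recombinant product. It is propagated in E. coli as a high-copy plasmid through a ColE1/pUC-type origin and selected with ampicillin via the β-lactamase gene. The backbone also carries an Epstein-Barr virus oriP fragment, which allows episomal maintenance and improved yield in mammalian cell lines that express EBNA1. Remnants of lac regulatory sequence (lacI fragment, CAP site, lac promoter and operator) are cloning-vector leftovers with no evident role in expression.

The expression cassette is driven by the human CMV immediate early enhancer and promoter, followed by adenovirus-derived leader and splice elements and a chimeric intron fragment that promote efficient processing and translation of the transcript; the reverse-strand annotation to adenoviral terminal protein probably reflects this adenoviral leader region rather than a real coding sequence. A mouse immunoglobulin heavy chain signal sequence fragment sits at the start of the open reading frame to direct the product into the secretory pathway. The 576 bp insert encodes the ectodomain of a transmembrane emp24 domain-containing protein (LDPBK_362280), fused at its C terminus to a biotinylation sequence and a His tag, allowing capture on streptavidin and metal-affinity purification. Neither the insert nor the tags are annotated in the feature tables, but they correspond to the unannotated interval between the signal sequence and the rabbit β-globin polyadenylation signal. The depositor notes mismatches relative to the canonical CMV promoter, with unknown effect on expression. The two sequence records are the same length and show the same features, differing only in their start coordinate.
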