Features (pLannotate 1.2.2; 17 found; start..end, strand, type, name):
      7..386     +  enhancer       CMV enhancer: human cytomegalovirus immediate early enhancer
    388..587     +  promoter       CMV promoter: human cytomegalovirus (CMV) immediate early promoter
    655..693     +  misc_feature   Ad SA (fragment): adenovirus major late transcript splice acceptor (Friedrich and Soriano, 1991)
    726..935     -  CDS            PTP (fragment): TERM_ADE02 - Experimental evidence at protein level: Swiss-Prot protein existence level 1. Protein covalently bound to the viral DNA that acts as a primer for viral genomic replication by DNA strand displacement. Assembles on the viral origin of replication in an initiation complex with viral polymerase, DBP, host NFIA and host POU2F1/OCT1. During initiation, the polymerase covalently couples the first dCTP with Ser- 580 of pTP. The terminal protein stimulates the template activity over 20 fold compared to protein-free templates. Neo-synthesized viral genomes are linked to two preterminal prot
    966..1055    +  intron         chimeric intron (fragment): chimera between introns from adenovirus and immunoglobulin heavy chain genes
   1074..1120    +  CDS            IgH signal sequence (fragment): signal sequence from the mouse immunoglobulin heavy chain variable region
   1941..1996    +  polyA_signal   β-globin poly(A) signal: rabbit β-globin polyadenylation signal (Gil and Proudfoot, 1987)
   2510..4191    -  rep_origin     oriP (fragment): Epstein-Barr virus oriP replication origin (Yates et al., 2000)
   4318..4422    +  promoter       AmpR promoter: bla
   4423..5283    +  CDS            AmpR: β-lactamase; bla; confers resistance to ampicillin, carbenicillin, and related antibiotics
   5454..6042    +  rep_origin     ori: high-copy-number ColE1/pMB1/pBR322/pUC origin of replication
   6225..6317    +  CDS            lacI (fragment): lac repressor; lacI; The lac repressor binds to the lac operator to inhibit transcription in E. coli. This inhibition can be relieved by adding lactose or isopropyl-β-D-thiogalactopyranoside (IPTG).
   6330..6351    +  protein_bind   CAP binding site: CAP binding activates transcription in the presence of cAMP. E. coli catabolite activator protein
   6366..6396    +  promoter       lac promoter: promoter for the E. coli lac operon
   6404..6420    +  protein_bind   lac operator: The lac repressor binds to the lac operator to inhibit transcription in E. coli. This inhibition can be relieved by adding lactose or isopropyl-β-D-thiogalactopyranoside (IPTG). lac repressor encoded by lacI
   6490..6506    +  promoter       tet promoter (fragment): E. coli promoter for tetracycline efflux protein gene
   6516..6541    -  CDS            bla(M) (fragment): β-lactamase lacking the signal sequence; bla(M); allows cytosolic expression of β-lactamase
>Addgene plasmid #135891 | D78_Ld_362280 | depositor full sequence | sequence record 262370 | Full Sequence
CATGTTGACATTGATTATTGACTAGTTATTAATAGTAATCAATTACGGGGTCATTAGTTCATAGCCCATA
TATGGAGTTCCGCGTTACATAACTTACGGTAAATGGCCCGCCTGGCTGACCGCCCAACGACCCCCGCCCA
TTGACGTCAATAATGACGTATGTTCCCATAGTAACGCCAATAGGGACTTTCCATTGACGTCAATGGGTGG
AGTATTTACGGTAAACTGCCCACTTGGCAGTACATCAAGTGTATCATATGCCAAGTCCGCCCCCTATTGA
CGTCAATGACGGTAAATGGCCCGCCTGGCATTATGCCCAGTACATGACCTTACGGGACTTTCCTACTTGG
CAGTACATCTACGTATTAGTCATCGCTATTACCATGGTGATGCGGTTTTGGCAGTACACCAATGGGCGTG
GATAGCGGTTTGACTCACGGGGATTTCCAAGTCTCCACCCCATTGACGTCAATGGGAGTTTGTTTTGGCA
CCAAAATCAACGGGACTTTCCAAAATGTCGTAATAACCCCGCCCCGTTGACGCAAATGGGCGGTAGGCGT
GTACGGTGGGAGGTCTATATAAGCAGAGCTCGTTTAGTGAACCGTCAGATCCTCACTCTCTTCCGCATCG
CTGTCTGCGAGGGCCAGCTGTTGGGCTCGCGGTTGAGGACAAACTCTTCGCGGTCTTTCCAGTACTCTTG
GATCGGAAACCCGTCGGCCTCCGAACGGTACTCCGCCACCGAGGGACCTGAGCGAGTCCGCATCGACCGG
ATCGGAAAACCTCTCGAGAAAGGCGTCTAACCAGTCACAGTCGCAAGGTAGGCTGAGCACCGTGGCGGGC
GGCAGCGGGTGGCGGTCGGGGTTGTTTCTGGCGGAGGTGCTGCTGATGATGTAATTAAAGTAGGCGGTCT
TGAGACGGCGGATGGTCGAGGTGAGGTGTGGCAGGCTTGAGATCCAGCTGTTGGGGTGAGTACTCCCTCT
CAAAAGCGGGCATTACTTCTGCGCTAAGATTGTCAGTTTCCAAAAACGAGGAGGATTTGATATTCACCTG
GCCCGATCTGGCCATACACTTGAGTGACAATGACATCCACTTTGCCTTTCTCTCCACAGGTGTCCACTCC
CAGGTCCAAGTTTGCCACCATGGAGTTTCAGACCCAGGTACTCATGTCCCTGCTGCTCTGCATGTCTGGT
GCGGCCGCCCTGACCTACCACTTTGTAGATTCAAAGCCCCTGTGCTTCAGTGAGATCATCGAGAATGTTC
AGACCTCTCAGATCACCGGAGTGTACGACTGGAAACCGTCTGCCCACAGCCCGGCCAGTCAGGTGCGCCT
GCGGCTGAGCGCTAAAGATGGCACCGGCAACGTCTACTATGACAAAGAGATGATGGAAGGGGAACATTCA
TTTGCAGTGCAGCTGAACCCTAACGTCCTTAGCGGGGAACAGCTCATTTGCTTTACAGCCAGCAGCAATT
TTGTCGCCAGCGAAGAGAAACCAGTAAAAGTGAGCATTGAGCTGGACCAGGCCCCCAAGAATGAGTTTAA
CGCCGACAAGGTGGTCGTTGAGACAATACAGAAGCGGCGCCAGATAGACGGGTTGGACGTGTACACGTAC
CAAGAGGCAGGTGGAGAGCTGAAAGATATCCTGCAACCCAGAGCTTATCTGGAGACAATCGACCGCGAGT
TGTCAGCAATGGAACGCTTGTTGGACCAGTTGGTGACTAACCTGGGGACAAGCGTGATGAGAGAGTCCCG
TATGAGAGAGACATCCGAGAGTACGGGCGCGCCCGGCAGCCTGCACCACATCCTGGACGCCCAGAAGATG
CTGTGGAACCACAGGGACAGGAACCTGCCTCCTCTGGCCCCTCTGGGCCCCCACCACCATCACCACCATT
GAGTCTAGACACGTGATTAATTAAGGATCCCCCGACCTCGACCTCTGGCTAATAAAGGAAATTTATTTTC
ATTGCAATAGTGTGTTGGAATTTTTTGTGTCTCTCACTCGGAAGGACATATGGGAGGGCAAATCATTTGG
TCGAGATCCCTCGGAGATCTCTAGCTAGAGGATCGATCCCCGCCCCGGACGAACTAAACCTGACTACGAC
ATCTCTGCCCCTTCTTCGCGGGGCAGTGCATGTAATCCCTTCAGTTGGTTGGTACAACTTGCCAACTGGG
CCCTGTTCCACATGTGACACGGGGGGGGACCAAACACAAAGGGGTTCTCTGACTGTAGTTGACATCCTTA
TAAATGGATGTGCACATTTGCCAACACTGAGTGGCTTTCATCCTGGAGCAGACTTTGCAGTCTGTGGACT
GCAACACAACATTGCCTTTATGTGTAACTCTTGGCTGAAGCTCTTACACCAATGCTGGGGGACATGTACC
TCCCAGGGGCCCAGGAAGACTACGGGAGGCTACACCAACGTCAATCAGAGGGGCCTGTGTAGCTACCGAT
AAGCGGACCCTCAAGAGGGCATTAGCAATAGTGTTTATAAGGCCCCCTTGTTAACCCTAAACGGGTAGCA
TATGCTTCCCGGGTAGTAGTATATACTATCCAGACTAACCCTAATTCAATAGCATATGTTACCCAACGGG
AAGCATATGCTATCGAATTAGGGTTAGTAAAAGGGTCCTAAGGAACAGCGATATCTCCCACCCCATGAGC
TGTCACGGTTTTATTTACATGGGGTCAGGATTCCACGAGGGTAGTGAACCATTTTAGTCACAAGGGCAGT
GGCTGAAGATCAAGGAGCGGGCAGTGAACTCTCCTGAATCTTCGCCTGCTTCTTCATTCTCCTTCGTTTA
GCTAATAGAATAACTGCTGAGTTGTGAACAGTAAGGTGTATGTGAGGTGCTCGAAAACAAGGTTTCAGGT
GACGCCCCCAGAATAAAATTTGGACGGGGGGTTCAGTGGTGGCATTGTGCTATGACACCAATATAACCCT
CACAAACCCCTTGGGCAATAAATACTAGTGTAGGAATGAAACATTCTGAATATCTTTAACAATAGAAATC
CATGGGGTGGGGACAAGCCGTAAAGACTGGATGTCCATCTCACACGAATTTATGGCTATGGGCAACACAT
AATCCTAGTGCAATATGATACTGGGGTTATTAAGATGTGTCCCAGGCAGGGACCAAGACAGGTGAACCAT
GTTGTTACACTCTATTTGTAACAAGGGGAAAGAGAGTGGACGCCGACAGCAGCGGACTCCACTGGTTGTC
TCTAACACCCCCGAAAATTAAACGGGGCTCCACGCCAATGGGGCCCATAAACAAAGACAAGTGGCCACTC
TTTTTTTTGAAATTGTGGAGTGGGGGCACGCGTCAGCCCCCACACGCCGCCCTGCGGTTTTGGACTGTAA
AATAAGGGTGTAATAACTTGGCTGATTGTAACCCCGCTAACCACTGCGGTCAAACCACTTGCCCACAAAA
CCACTAATGGCACCCCGGGGAATACCTGCATAAGTAGGTGGGCGGGCCAAGATAGGGGCGCGATTGCTGC
GATCTGGAGGACAAATTACACACACTTGCGCCTGAGCGCCAAGCACAGGGTTGTTGGTCCTCATATTCAC
GAGGTCGCTGAGAGCACGGTGGGCTAATGTTGCCATGGGTAGCATATACTACCCAAATATCTGGATAGCA
TATGCTATCCTAATCTATATCTGGGTAGCATAGGCTATCCTAATCTATATCTGGGTAGCATATGCTATCC
TAATCTATATCTGGGTAGTATATGCTATCCTAATTTATATCTGGGTAGCATAGGCTATCCTAATCTATAT
CTGGGTAGCATATGCTATCCTAATCTATATCTGGGTAGTATATGCTATCCTAATCTGTATCCGGGTAGCA
TATGCTATCCTAATAGAGATTAGGGTAGTATATGCTATCCTAATTTATATCTGGGTAGCATATACTACCC
AAATATCTGGATAGCATATGCTATCCTAATCTATATCTGGGTAGCATATGCTATCCTAATCTATATCTGG
GTAGCATAGGCTATCCTAATCTATATCTGGGTAGCATATGCTATCCTAATCTATATCTGGGTAGTATATG
CTATCCTAATTTATATCTGGGTAGCATAGGCTATCCTAATCTATATCTGGGTAGCATATGCTATCCTAAT
CTATATCTGGGTAGTATATGCTATCCTAATCTGTATCCGGGTAGCATATGCTATCCTCATGATAAGCTGT
CAAACATGAGAATTTTCTTGAAGACGAAAGGGCCTCGTGATACGCCTATTTTTATAGGTTAATGTCATGA
TAATAATGGTTTCTTAGACGTCAGGTGGCACTTTTCGGGGAAATGTGCGCGGAACCCCTATTTGTTTATT
TTTCTAAATACATTCAAATATGTATCCGCTCATGAGACAATAACCCTGATAAATGCTTCAATAATATTGA
AAAAGGAAGAGTATGAGTATTCAACATTTCCGTGTCGCCCTTATTCCCTTTTTTGCGGCATTTTGCCTTC
CTGTTTTTGCTCACCCAGAAACGCTGGTGAAAGTAAAAGATGCTGAAGATCAGTTGGGTGCACGAGTGGG
TTACATCGAACTGGATCTCAACAGCGGTAAGATCCTTGAGAGTTTTCGCCCCGAAGAACGTTTTCCAATG
ATGAGCACTTTTAAAGTTCTGCTATGTGGCGCGGTATTATCCCGTGTTGACGCCGGGCAAGAGCAACTCG
GTCGCCGCATACACTATTCTCAGAATGACTTGGTTGAGTACTCACCAGTCACAGAAAAGCATCTTACGGA
TGGCATGACAGTAAGAGAATTATGCAGTGCTGCCATAACCATGAGTGATAACACTGCGGCCAACTTACTT
CTGACAACGATCGGAGGACCGAAGGAGCTAACCGCTTTTTTGCACAACATGGGGGATCATGTAACTCGCC
TTGATCGTTGGGAACCGGAGCTGAATGAAGCCATACCAAACGACGAGCGTGACACCACGATGCCTGCAGC
AATGGCAACAACGTTGCGCAAACTATTAACTGGCGAACTACTTACTCTAGCTTCCCGGCAACAATTAATA
GACTGGATGGAGGCGGATAAAGTTGCAGGACCACTTCTGCGCTCGGCCCTTCCGGCTGGCTGGTTTATTG
CTGATAAATCTGGAGCCGGTGAGCGTGGGTCTCGCGGTATCATTGCAGCACTGGGGCCAGATGGTAAGCC
CTCCCGTATCGTAGTTATCTACACGACGGGGAGTCAGGCAACTATGGATGAACGAAATAGACAGATCGCT
GAGATAGGTGCCTCACTGATTAAGCATTGGTAACTGTCAGACCAAGTTTACTCATATATACTTTAGATTG
ATTTAAAACTTCATTTTTAATTTAAAAGGATCTAGGTGAAGATCCTTTTTGATAATCTCATGACCAAAAT
CCCTTAACGTGAGTTTTCGTTCCACTGAGCGTCAGACCCCGTAGAAAAGATCAAAGGATCTTCTTGAGAT
CCTTTTTTTCTGCGCGTAATCTGCTGCTTGCAAACAAAAAAACCACCGCTACCAGCGGTGGTTTGTTTGC
CGGATCAAGAGCTACCAACTCTTTTTCCGAAGGTAACTGGCTTCAGCAGAGCGCAGATACCAAATACTGT
TCTTCTAGTGTAGCCGTAGTTAGGCCACCACTTCAAGAACTCTGTAGCACCGCCTACATACCTCGCTCTG
CTAATCCTGTTACCAGTGGCTGCTGCCAGTGGCGATAAGTCGTGTCTTACCGGGTTGGACTCAAGACGAT
AGTTACCGGATAAGGCGCAGCGGTCGGGCTGAACGGGGGGTTCGTGCACACAGCCCAGCTTGGAGCGAAC
GACCTACACCGAACTGAGATACCTACAGCGTGAGCTATGAGAAAGCGCCACGCTTCCCGAAGGGAGAAAG
GCGGACAGGTATCCGGTAAGCGGCAGGGTCGGAACAGGAGAGCGCACGAGGGAGCTTCCAGGGGGAAACG
CCTGGTATCTTTATAGTCCTGTCGGGTTTCGCCACCTCTGACTTGAGCGTCGATTTTTGTGATGCTCGTC
AGGGGGGCGGAGCCTATGGAAAAACGCCAGCAACGCGGCCTTTTTACGGTTCCTGGCCTTTTGCTGGCCT
TTTGCTCACATGTTCTTTCCTGCGTTATCCCCTGATTCTGTGGATAACCGTATTACCGCCTTTGAGTGAG
CTGATACCGCTCGCCGCAGCCGAACGACCGAGCGCAGCGAGTCAGTGAGCGAGGAAGCGGAAGAGCGCCC
AATACGCAAACCGCCTCTCCCCGCGCGTTGGCCGATTCATTAATGCAGCTGGCACGACAGGTTTCCCGAC
TGGAAAGCGGGCAGTGAGCGCAACGCAATTAATGTGAGTTAGCTCACTCATTAGGCACCCCAGGCTTTAC
ACTTTATGCTTCCGGCTCGTATGTTGTGTGGAATTGTGAGCGGATAACAATTTCACACAGGAAACAGCTA
TGACCATGATTACGCCAAGCTCTAGCTAGAGGTCGACCAATTCTCATGTTTGACAGCTTATCATCGCAGA
TCCGGGCAACGTTGTTGCCATTGCTGCAGGCGCAGAACTGGTAGGTATGGAAGATCTATACATTGAATCA
ATATTGGCAATTAGCCATATTAGTCATTGGTTATATAGCATAAATCAATATTGGCTATTGGCCATTGCAT
ACGTTGTATCTATATCATAATATGTACATTTATATTGGCTCATGTCCAATATGACCGC
