Features (pLannotate 1.2.2; 17 found; start..end, strand, type, name):
      2..201     +  promoter       CMV promoter: human cytomegalovirus (CMV) immediate early promoter
    269..307     +  misc_feature   Ad SA (fragment): adenovirus major late transcript splice acceptor (Friedrich and Soriano, 1991)
    340..549     -  CDS            PTP (fragment): TERM_ADE02 - Experimental evidence at protein level: Swiss-Prot protein existence level 1. Protein covalently bound to the viral DNA that acts as a primer for viral genomic replication by DNA strand displacement. Assembles on the viral origin of replication in an initiation complex with viral polymerase, DBP, host NFIA and host POU2F1/OCT1. During initiation, the polymerase covalently couples the first dCTP with Ser- 580 of pTP. The terminal protein stimulates the template activity over 20 fold compared to protein-free templates. Neo-synthesized viral genomes are linked to two preterminal prot
    580..669     +  intron         chimeric intron (fragment): chimera between introns from adenovirus and immunoglobulin heavy chain genes
    688..734     +  CDS            IgH signal sequence (fragment): signal sequence from the mouse immunoglobulin heavy chain variable region
   1555..1610    +  polyA_signal   β-globin poly(A) signal: rabbit β-globin polyadenylation signal (Gil and Proudfoot, 1987)
   2124..3805    -  rep_origin     oriP (fragment): Epstein-Barr virus oriP replication origin (Yates et al., 2000)
   3932..4036    +  promoter       AmpR promoter: bla
   4037..4897    +  CDS            AmpR: β-lactamase; bla; confers resistance to ampicillin, carbenicillin, and related antibiotics
   5068..5656    +  rep_origin     ori: high-copy-number ColE1/pMB1/pBR322/pUC origin of replication
   5839..5931    +  CDS            lacI (fragment): lac repressor; lacI; The lac repressor binds to the lac operator to inhibit transcription in E. coli. This inhibition can be relieved by adding lactose or isopropyl-β-D-thiogalactopyranoside (IPTG).
   5944..5965    +  protein_bind   CAP binding site: CAP binding activates transcription in the presence of cAMP. E. coli catabolite activator protein
   5980..6010    +  promoter       lac promoter: promoter for the E. coli lac operon
   6018..6034    +  protein_bind   lac operator: The lac repressor binds to the lac operator to inhibit transcription in E. coli. This inhibition can be relieved by adding lactose or isopropyl-β-D-thiogalactopyranoside (IPTG). lac repressor encoded by lacI
   6104..6120    +  promoter       tet promoter (fragment): E. coli promoter for tetracycline efflux protein gene
   6130..6155    -  CDS            bla(M) (fragment): β-lactamase lacking the signal sequence; bla(M); allows cytosolic expression of β-lactamase
   6329..6708    +  enhancer       CMV enhancer: human cytomegalovirus immediate early enhancer
>Addgene plasmid #135891 | D78_Ld_362280 | addgene full sequence | sequence record 274748 | Addgene NGS Result
GTGATGCGGTTTTGGCAGTACACCAATGGGCGTGGATAGCGGTTTGACTCACGGGGATTTCCAAGTCTCC
ACCCCATTGACGTCAATGGGAGTTTGTTTTGGCACCAAAATCAACGGGACTTTCCAAAATGTCGTAATAA
CCCCGCCCCGTTGACGCAAATGGGCGGTAGGCGTGTACGGTGGGAGGTCTATATAAGCAGAGCTCGTTTA
GTGAACCGTCAGATCCTCACTCTCTTCCGCATCGCTGTCTGCGAGGGCCAGCTGTTGGGCTCGCGGTTGA
GGACAAACTCTTCGCGGTCTTTCCAGTACACTTGGATCGGAAACCCGTCGGCCTCCGAACGGTACTCCGC
CACCGAGGGACCTGAGCGAGTCCGCATCGACCGGATCGGAAAACCTCTCGAGAAAGGCGTCTAACCAGTC
ACAGTCGCAAGGTAGGCTGAGCACCGTGGCGGGCGGCAGCGGGTGGCGGTCGGGGTTGTTTCTGGCGGAG
GTGCTGCTGATGATGTAATTAAAGTAGGCGGTCTTGAGACGGCGGATGGTCGAGGTGAGGTGTGGCAGGC
TTGAGATCCAGCTGTTGGGGTGAGTACTCCCTCTCAAAAGCGGGCATTACTTCTGCGCTAAGATTGTCAG
TTTCCAAAAACGAGGAGGATTTGATATTCACCTGGCCCGATCTGGCCATACACTTGAGTGACAATGACAT
CCACTTTGCCTTTCTCTCCACAGGTGTCCACTCCCAGGTCCAAGTTTGCCACCATGGAGTTTCAGACCCA
GGTACTCATGTCCCTGCTGCTCTGCATGTCTGGTGCGGCCGCCCTGACCTACCACTTTGTAGATTCAAAG
CCCCTGTGCTTCAGTGAGATCATCGAGAATGTTCAGACCTCTCAGATCACCGGAGTGTACGACTGGAAAC
CGTCTGCCCACAGCCCGGCCAGTCAGGTGCGCCTGCGGCTGAGCGCTAAAGATGGCACCGGCAACGTCTA
CTATGACAAAGAGATGATGGAAGGGGAACATTCATTTGCAGTGCAGCTGAACCCTAACGTCCTTAGCGGG
GAACAGCTCATTTGCTTTACAGCCAGCAGCAATTTTGTCGCCAGCGAAGAGAAACCAGTAAAAGTGAGCA
TTGAGCTGGACCAGGCCCCCAAGAATGAGTTTAACGCCGACAAGGTGGTCGTTGAGACAATACAGAAGCG
GCGCCAGATAGACGGGTTGGACGTGTACACGTACCAAGAGGCAGGTGGAGAGCTGAAAGATATCCTGCAA
CCCAGAGCTTATCTGGAGACAATCGACCGCGAGTTGTCAGCAATGGAACGCTTGTTGGACCAGTTGGTGA
CTAACCTGGGGACAAGCGTGATGAGAGAGTCCCGTATGAGAGAGACATCCGAGAGTACGGGCGCGCCCGG
CAGCCTGCACCACATCCTGGACGCCCAGAAGATGCTGTGGAACCACAGGGACAGGAACCTGCCTCCTCTG
GCCCCTCTGGGCCCCCACCACCATCACCACCATTGAGTCTAGACACGTGATTAATTAAGGATCCCCCGAC
CTCGACCTCTGGCTAATAAAGGAAATTTATTTTCATTGCAATAGTGTGTTGGAATTTTTTGTGTCTCTCA
CTCGGAAGGACATATGGGAGGGCAAATCATTTGGTCGAGATCCCTCGGAGATCTCTAGCTAGAGGATCGA
TCCCCGCCCCGGACGAACTAAACCTGACTACGACATCTCTGCCCCTTCTTCGCGGGGCAGTGCATGTAAT
CCCTTCAGTTGGTTGGTACAACTTGCCAACTGGGCCCTGTTCCACATGTGACACGGGGGGGGACCAAACA
CAAAGGGGTTCTCTGACTGTAGTTGACATCCTTATAAATGGATGTGCACATTTGCCAACACTGAGTGGCT
TTCATCCTGGAGCAGACTTTGCAGTCTGTGGACTGCAACACAACATTGCCTTTATGTGTAACTCTTGGCT
GAAGCTCTTACACCAATGCTGGGGGACATGTACCTCCCAGGGGCCCAGGAAGACTACGGGAGGCTACACC
AACGTCAATCAGAGGGGCCTGTGTAGCTACCGATAAGCGGACCCTCAAGAGGGCATTAGCAATAGTGTTT
ATAAGGCCCCCTTGTTAACCCTAAACGGGTAGCATATGCTTCCCGGGTAGTAGTATATACTATCCAGACT
AACCCTAATTCAATAGCATATGTTACCCAACGGGAAGCATATGCTATCGAATTAGGGTTAGTAAAAGGGT
CCTAAGGAACAGCGATATCTCCCACCCCATGAGCTGTCACGGTTTTATTTACATGGGGTCAGGATTCCAC
GAGGGTAGTGAACCATTTTAGTCACAAGGGCAGTGGCTGAAGATCAAGGAGCGGGCAGTGAACTCTCCTG
AATCTTCGCCTGCTTCTTCATTCTCCTTCGTTTAGCTAATAGAATAACTGCTGAGTTGTGAACAGTAAGG
TGTATGTGAGGTGCTCGAAAACAAGGTTTCAGGTGACGCCCCCAGAATAAAATTTGGACGGGGGGTTCAG
TGGTGGCATTGTGCTATGACACCAATATAACCCTCACAAACCCCTTGGGCAATAAATACTAGTGTAGGAA
TGAAACATTCTGAATATCTTTAACAATAGAAATCCATGGGGTGGGGACAAGCCGTAAAGACTGGATGTCC
ATCTCACACGAATTTATGGCTATGGGCAACACATAATCCTAGTGCAATATGATACTGGGGTTATTAAGAT
GTGTCCCAGGCAGGGACCAAGACAGGTGAACCATGTTGTTACACTCTATTTGTAACAAGGGGAAAGAGAG
TGGACGCCGACAGCAGCGGACTCCACTGGTTGTCTCTAACACCCCCGAAAATTAAACGGGGCTCCACGCC
AATGGGGCCCATAAACAAAGACAAGTGGCCACTCTTTTTTTTGAAATTGTGGAGTGGGGGCACGCGTCAG
CCCCCACACGCCGCCCTGCGGTTTTGGACTGTAAAATAAGGGTGTAATAACTTGGCTGATTGTAACCCCG
CTAACCACTGCGGTCAAACCACTTGCCCACAAAACCACTAATGGCACCCCGGGGAATACCTGCATAAGTA
GGTGGGCGGGCCAAGATAGGGGCGCGATTGCTGCGATCTGGAGGACAAATTACACACACTTGCGCCTGAG
CGCCAAGCACAGGGTTGTTGGTCCTCATATTCACGAGGTCGCTGAGAGCACGGTGGGCTAATGTTGCCAT
GGGTAGCATATACTACCCAAATATCTGGATAGCATATGCTATCCTAATCTATATCTGGGTAGCATAGGCT
ATCCTAATCTATATCTGGGTAGCATATGCTATCCTAATCTATATCTGGGTAGTATATGCTATCCTAATTT
ATATCTGGGTAGCATAGGCTATCCTAATCTATATCTGGGTAGCATATGCTATCCTAATCTATATCTGGGT
AGTATATGCTATCCTAATCTGTATCCGGGTAGCATATGCTATCCTAATAGAGATTAGGGTAGTATATGCT
ATCCTAATTTATATCTGGGTAGCATATACTACCCAAATATCTGGATAGCATATGCTATCCTAATCTATAT
CTGGGTAGCATATGCTATCCTAATCTATATCTGGGTAGCATAGGCTATCCTAATCTATATCTGGGTAGCA
TATGCTATCCTAATCTATATCTGGGTAGTATATGCTATCCTAATTTATATCTGGGTAGCATAGGCTATCC
TAATCTATATCTGGGTAGCATATGCTATCCTAATCTATATCTGGGTAGTATATGCTATCCTAATCTGTAT
CCGGGTAGCATATGCTATCCTCATGATAAGCTGTCAAACATGAGAATTTTCTTGAAGACGAAAGGGCCTC
GTGATACGCCTATTTTTATAGGTTAATGTCATGATAATAATGGTTTCTTAGACGTCAGGTGGCACTTTTC
GGGGAAATGTGCGCGGAACCCCTATTTGTTTATTTTTCTAAATACATTCAAATATGTATCCGCTCATGAG
ACAATAACCCTGATAAATGCTTCAATAATATTGAAAAAGGAAGAGTATGAGTATTCAACATTTCCGTGTC
GCCCTTATTCCCTTTTTTGCGGCATTTTGCCTTCCTGTTTTTGCTCACCCAGAAACGCTGGTGAAAGTAA
AAGATGCTGAAGATCAGTTGGGTGCACGAGTGGGTTACATCGAACTGGATCTCAACAGCGGTAAGATCCT
TGAGAGTTTTCGCCCCGAAGAACGTTTTCCAATGATGAGCACTTTTAAAGTTCTGCTATGTGGCGCGGTA
TTATCCCGTGTTGACGCCGGGCAAGAGCAACTCGGTCGCCGCATACACTATTCTCAGAATGACTTGGTTG
AGTACTCACCAGTCACAGAAAAGCATCTTACGGATGGCATGACAGTAAGAGAATTATGCAGTGCTGCCAT
AACCATGAGTGATAACACTGCGGCCAACTTACTTCTGACAACGATCGGAGGACCGAAGGAGCTAACCGCT
TTTTTGCACAACATGGGGGATCATGTAACTCGCCTTGATCGTTGGGAACCGGAGCTGAATGAAGCCATAC
CAAACGACGAGCGTGACACCACGATGCCTGCAGCAATGGCAACAACGTTGCGCAAACTATTAACTGGCGA
ACTACTTACTCTAGCTTCCCGGCAACAATTAATAGACTGGATGGAGGCGGATAAAGTTGCAGGACCACTT
CTGCGCTCGGCCCTTCCGGCTGGCTGGTTTATTGCTGATAAATCTGGAGCCGGTGAGCGTGGGTCTCGCG
GTATCATTGCAGCACTGGGGCCAGATGGTAAGCCCTCCCGTATCGTAGTTATCTACACGACGGGGAGTCA
GGCAACTATGGATGAACGAAATAGACAGATCGCTGAGATAGGTGCCTCACTGATTAAGCATTGGTAACTG
TCAGACCAAGTTTACTCATATATACTTTAGATTGATTTAAAACTTCATTTTTAATTTAAAAGGATCTAGG
TGAAGATCCTTTTTGATAATCTCATGACCAAAATCCCTTAACGTGAGTTTTCGTTCCACTGAGCGTCAGA
CCCCGTAGAAAAGATCAAAGGATCTTCTTGAGATCCTTTTTTTCTGCGCGTAATCTGCTGCTTGCAAACA
AAAAAACCACCGCTACCAGCGGTGGTTTGTTTGCCGGATCAAGAGCTACCAACTCTTTTTCCGAAGGTAA
CTGGCTTCAGCAGAGCGCAGATACCAAATACTGTTCTTCTAGTGTAGCCGTAGTTAGGCCACCACTTCAA
GAACTCTGTAGCACCGCCTACATACCTCGCTCTGCTAATCCTGTTACCAGTGGCTGCTGCCAGTGGCGAT
AAGTCGTGTCTTACCGGGTTGGACTCAAGACGATAGTTACCGGATAAGGCGCAGCGGTCGGGCTGAACGG
GGGGTTCGTGCACACAGCCCAGCTTGGAGCGAACGACCTACACCGAACTGAGATACCTACAGCGTGAGCT
ATGAGAAAGCGCCACGCTTCCCGAAGGGAGAAAGGCGGACAGGTATCCGGTAAGCGGCAGGGTCGGAACA
GGAGAGCGCACGAGGGAGCTTCCAGGGGGAAACGCCTGGTATCTTTATAGTCCTGTCGGGTTTCGCCACC
TCTGACTTGAGCGTCGATTTTTGTGATGCTCGTCAGGGGGGCGGAGCCTATGGAAAAACGCCAGCAACGC
GGCCTTTTTACGGTTCCTGGCCTTTTGCTGGCCTTTTGCTCACATGTTCTTTCCTGCGTTATCCCCTGAT
TCTGTGGATAACCGTATTACCGCCTTTGAGTGAGCTGATACCGCTCGCCGCAGCCGAACGACCGAGCGCA
GCGAGTCAGTGAGCGAGGAAGCGGAAGAGCGCCCAATACGCAAACCGCCTCTCCCCGCGCGTTGGCCGAT
TCATTAATGCAGCTGGCACGACAGGTTTCCCGACTGGAAAGCGGGCAGTGAGCGCAACGCAATTAATGTG
AGTTAGCTCACTCATTAGGCACCCCAGGCTTTACACTTTATGCTTCCGGCTCGTATGTTGTGTGGAATTG
TGAGCGGATAACAATTTCACACAGGAAACAGCTATGACCATGATTACGCCAAGCTCTAGCTAGAGGTCGA
CCAATTCTCATGTTTGACAGCTTATCATCGCAGATCCGGGCAACGTTGTTGCCATTGCTGCAGGCGCAGA
ACTGGTAGGTATGGAAGATCTATACATTGAATCAATATTGGCAATTAGCCATATTAGTCATTGGTTATAT
AGCATAAATCAATATTGGCTATTGGCCATTGCATACGTTGTATCTATATCATAATATGTACATTTATATT
GGCTCATGTCCAATATGACCGCCATGTTGACATTGATTATTGACTAGTTATTAATAGTAATCAATTACGG
GGTCATTAGTTCATAGCCCATATATGGAGTTCCGCGTTACATAACTTACGGTAAATGGCCCGCCTGGCTG
ACCGCCCAACGACCCCCGCCCATTGACGTCAATAATGACGTATGTTCCCATAGTAACGCCAATAGGGACT
TTCCATTGACGTCAATGGGTGGAGTATTTACGGTAAACTGCCCACTTGGCAGTACATCAAGTGTATCATA
TGCCACGTCCGCCCCCTATTGACGTCAATGACGGTAAATGGCCCGCCTGGCATTATGCCCAGTACATGAC
CTTACGGGACTTTCCTACTTGGCAGTACATCTACGTATTAGTCATCGCTATTACCATG
